>Addgene plasmid #221068 | polySIM | addgene full sequence | sequence record 459203 | Addgene NGS Result
AACTTACATTAATTGCGTTGCGCTCACTGCCCGCTTTCCAGTCGGGAAACCTGTCGTGCCAGCTGCATTA
ATGAATCGGCCAACGCGCGGGGAGAGGCGGTTTGCGTATTGGGCGCCAGGGTGGTTTTTCTTTTCACCAG
TGAGACGGGCAACAGCTGATTGCCCTTCACCGCCTGGCCCTGAGAGAGTTGCAGCAAGCGGTCCACGCTG
GTTTGCCCCAGCAGGCGAAAATCCTGTTTGATGGTGGTTAACGGCGGGATATAACATGAGCTGTCTTCGG
TATCGTCGTATCCCACTACCGAGATATCCGCACCAACGCGCAGCCCGGACTCGGTAATGGCGCGCATTGC
GCCCAGCGCCATCTGATCGTTGGCAACCAGCATCGCAGTGGGAACGATGCCCTCATTCAGCATTTGCATG
GTTTGTTGAAAACCGGACATGGCACTCCAGTCGCCTTCCCGTTCCGCTATCGGCTGAATTTGATTGCGAG
TGAGATATTTATGCCAGCCAGCCAGACGCAGACGCGCCGAGACAGAACTTAATGGGCCCGCTAACAGCGC
GATTTGCTGGTGACCCAATGCGACCAGATGCTCCACGCCCAGTCGCGTACCGTCTTCATGGGAGAAAATA
ATACTGTTGATGGGTGTCTGGTCAGAGACATCAAGAAATAACGCCGGAACATTAGTGCAGGCAGCTTCCA
CAGCAATGGCATCCTGGTCATCCAGCGGATAGTTAATGATCAGCCCACTGACGCGTTGCGCGAGAAGATT
GTGCACCGCCGCTTTACAGGCTTCGACGCCGCTTCGTTCTACCATCGACACCACCACGCTGGCACCCAGT
TGATCGGCGCGAGATTTAATCGCCGCGACAATTTGCGACGGCGCGTGCAGGGCCAGACTGGAGGTGGCAA
CGCCAATCAGCAACGACTGTTTGCCCGCCAGTTGTTGTGCCACGCGGTTGGGAATGTAATTCAGCTCCGC
CATCGCCGCTTCCACTTTTTCCCGCGTTTTCGCAGAAACGTGGCTGGCCTGGTTCACCACGCGGGAAACG
GTCTGATAAGAGACACCGGCATACTCTGCGACATCGTATAACGTTACTGGTTTCACATTCACCACCCTGA
ATTGACTCTCTTCCGGGCGCTATCATGCCATACCGCGAAAGGTTTTGCGCCATTCGATGGTGTCCGGGAT
CTCGACGCTCTCCCTTATGCGACTCCTGCATTAGGAAGCAGCCCAGTAGTAGGTTGAGGCCGTTGAGCAC
CGCCGCCGCAAGGAATGGTGCATGCAAGGAGATGGCGCCCAACAGTCCCCCGGCCACGGGGCCTGCCACC
ATACCCACGCCGAAACAAGCGCTCATGAGCCCGAAGTGGCGAGCCCGATCTTCCCCATCGGTGATGTCGG
CGATATAGGCGCCAGCAACCGCACCTGTGGCGCCGGTGATGCCGGCCACGATGCGTCCGGCGTAGAGGAT
CGAGATCTCGATCCCGCGAAATTAATACGACTCACTATAGGGGAATTGTGAGCGGATAACAATTCCCCTC
TAGAAATAATTTTGTTTAACTTTAAGAAGGAGATATACCATGTCTGGCCATCACCATCACCATCACCATC
ACCATCACGGCATGAAAATCGAAGAAGGTAAACTGGTAATCTGGATTAACGGCGATAAAGGCTATAACGG
TCTCGCTGAAGTCGGTAAGAAATTCGAGAAAGATACCGGAATTAAAGTCACCGTTGAGCATCCGGATAAA
CTGGAAGAGAAATTCCCACAGGTTGCGGCAACTGGCGATGGCCCTGACATTATCTTCTGGGCACACGACC
GCTTTGGTGGCTACGCTCAATCTGGCCTGTTGGCTGAAATCACCCCGGACAAAGCGTTCCAGGACAAGCT
GTATCCGTTTACCTGGGATGCCGTACGTTACAACGGCAAGCTGATTGCTTACCCGATCGCTGTTGAAGCG
TTATCGCTGATTTATAACAAAGATCTGCTGCCGAACCCGCCAAAAACCTGGGAAGAGATCCCGGCGCTGG
ATAAAGAACTGAAAGCGAAAGGTAAGAGCGCGCTGATGTTCAACCTGCAAGAACCGTACTTCACCTGGCC
GCTGATTGCTGCTGACGGGGGTTATGCGTTCAAGTATGAAAACGGCAAGTACGACATTAAAGACGTGGGC
GTGGATAACGCTGGCGCGAAAGCGGGTCTGACCTTCCTGGTTGACCTGATTAAAAACAAACACATGAATG
CAGACACCGATTACTCCATCGCAGAAGCTGCCTTTAATAAAGGCGAAACAGCGATGACCATCAACGGCCC
GTGGGCATGGTCCAACATCGACACCAGCAAAGTGAATTATGGTGTAACGGTACTGCCGACCTTCAAGGGT
CAACCATCCAAACCGTTCGTTGGCGTGCTGAGCGCAGGTATTAACGCCGCCAGTCCGAACAAAGAGCTGG
CAAAAGAGTTCCTCGAAAACTATCTGCTGACTGATGAAGGTCTGGAAGCGGTTAATAAAGACAAACCGCT
GGGTGCCGTAGCGCTGAAGTCTTACGAGGAAGAGTTGGCGAAAGATCCACGTATTGCCGCCACCATGGAA
AACGCCCAGAAAGGTGAAATCATGCCGAACATCCCGCAGATGTCCGCTTTCTGGTATGCCGTGCGTACTG
CGGTGATCAACGCCGCCAGCGGTCGTCAGACTGTCGATGAAGCCCTGAAAGACGCGCAGACTAATTCGAG
CTCGAACAACAACAACAATAACAATAACAACAACCTCGGGATCGAGGGAAGGATTTCAGAAAACCTGTAC
TTCCAGGGATCCGGTGGCTCTTGGGGTGGGAGCAAAGTAGATGTGATCGACTTGACCATCGAAAGCAGCA
GCGACGAAGAAGAAGATCCGCCTGCCAAACGCGGCGGTAGCGGTGGCTCTGGCGGGAGCGGCGGCTCGAA
AGTTGATGTCATTGACCTTACAATTGAATCTTCGAGCGATGAAGAGGAAGATCCTCCAGCGAAACGTGGC
GGCTCGGGAGGTTCGGGCGGCAGCGGCGGAAGCAAAGTCGATGTAATTGACTTAACGATCGAATCTAGCA
GCGATGAAGAAGAAGATCCACCGGCTAAACGTGGGGGCTCAGGGGGTTCTGGCGGTTCAGGCGGCAGTAA
AGTTGACGTGATTGACCTCACCATCGAAAGCAGTAGCGACGAGGAAGAAGATCCACCAGCAAAACGCGGA
GGGAGCGGGGGCAGCGGCGGCAGCGGCGGATCTAAAGTGGACGTTATCGATCTGACGATCGAAAGCAGTA
GCGATGAGGAAGAGGACCCGCCGGCGAAACGGGGCGGCTCGGGGGGATCAGGTGGCTCTGGTGGGAGCAA
AGTAGATGTGATCGACTTGACCATCGAAAGCAGCAGCGACGAAGAAGAAGATCCGCCTGCCAAACGCGGC
GGTAGCGGTGGCTCTGGCGGGAGCGGCGGCTCGAAAGTTGATGTCATTGACCTTACAATTGAATCTTCGA
GCGATGAAGAGGAAGATCCTCCAGCGAAACGTGGCGGCTCGGGAGGTTCGGGCGGCAGCGGCGGAAGCAA
AGTCGATGTAATTGACTTAACGATCGAATCTAGCAGCGATGAAGAAGAAGATCCACCGGCTAAACGTGGG
GGCTCAGGGGGTTCTGGCGGTTCAGGCGGCAGTAAAGTTGACGTGATTGACCTCACCATCGAAAGCAGTA
GCGACGAGGAAGAAGATCCACCAGCAAAACGCGGAGGGAGCGGGGGCAGCGGCGGCAGCGGCGGATCTAA
AGTGGACGTTATCGATCTGACGATCGAAAGCAGTAGCGATGAGGAAGAGGACCCGCCGGCGAAACGGGGC
GGCTCGTGCGGGGGCTCACTCGAGAACCTGTATTTTCAGGGCCGTAAACGTAAACGTAAACGTAAACGTA
AAGGCTGAGTCGAGCACCACCACCACCACCACTGAGATCCGGCTGCTAACAAAGCCCGAAAGGAAGCTGA
GTTGGCTGCTGCCACCGCTGAGCAATAACTAGCATAACCCCTTGGGGCCTCTAAACGGGTCTTGAGGGGT
TTTTTGCTGAAAGGAGGAACTATATCCGGATTGGCGAATGGG
[124 nt withheld, positions 4103-4226]
C
[91 nt withheld, positions 4228-4318]
A
[49 nt withheld, positions 4320-4368]
CCTTTGACGTTGGAGTCCACGTTCTTT
[37 nt withheld, positions 4396-4432]
ACCCTATCTCGGTCTATTCTTTTGATTTATAAGGGATTTTGCCGATTTCGGCCTATTGGTTAAAAAATGA
GCTGATTTAACAAAAATTTAACGCGAATTTTAACAAAATATTAACGCTTACAATTTAGGTGGCACTTTTC
GGGGAAATGTGCGCGGAACCCCTATTTGTTTATTTTTCTAAATACATTCAAATATGTATCCGCTCATGAG
ACAATAACCCTGATAAATGCTTCAATAATATTGAAAAAGGAAGAGTATGAGTATTCAACATTTCCGTGTC
GCCCTTATTCCCTTTTTTGCGGCATTTTGCCTTCCTGTTTTTGCTCACCCAGAAACGCTGGTGAAAGTAA
AAGATGCTGAAGATCAGTTGGGTGCACGAGTGGGTTACATCGAACTGGATCTCAACAGCGGTAAGATCCT
TGAGAGTTTTCGCCCCGAAGAACGTTTTCCAATGATGAGCACTTTTAAAGTTCTGCTATGTGGCGCGGTA
TTATCCCGTATTGACGCCGGGCAAGAGCAACTCGGTCGCCGCATACACTATTCTCAGAATGACTTGGTTG
AGTACTCACCAGTCACAGAAAAGCATCTTACGGATGGCATGACAGTAAGAGAATTATGCAGTGCTGCCAT
AACCATGAGTGATAACACTGCGGCCAACTTACTTCTGACAACGATCGGAGGACCGAAGGAGCTAACCGCT
TTTTTGCACAACATGGGGGATCATGTAACTCGCCTTGATCGTTGGGAACCGGAGCTGAATGAAGCCATAC
CAAACGACGAGCGTGACACCACGATGCCTGCAGCAATGGCAACAACGTTGCGCAAACTATTAACTGGCGA
ACTACTTACTCTAGCTTCCCGGCAACAATTAATAGACTGGATGGAGGCGGATAAAGTTGCAGGACCACTT
CTGCGCTCGGCCCTTCCGGCTGGCTGGTTTATTGCTGATAAATCTGGAGCCGGTGAGCGTGGGTCTCGCG
GTATCATTGCAGCACTGGGGCCAGATGGTAAGCCCTCCCGTATCGTAGTTATCTACACGACGGGGAGTCA
GGCAACTATGGATGAACGAAATAGACAGATCGCTGAGATAGGTGCCTCACTGATTAAGCATTGGTAACTG
TCAGACCAAGTTTACTCATATATACTTTAGATTGATTTAAAACTTCATTTTTAATTTAAAAGGATCTAGG
TGAAGATCCTTTTTGATAATCTCATGACCAAAATCCCTTAACGTGAGTTTTCGTTCCACTGAGCGTCAGA
CCCCGTAGAAAAGATCAAAGGATCTTCTTGAGATCCTTTTTTTCTGCGCGTAATCTGCTGCTTGCAAACA
AAAAAACCACCGCTACCAGCGGTGGTTTGTTTGCCGGATCAAGAGCTACCAACTCTTTTTCCGAAGGTAA
CTGGCTTCAGCAGAGCGCAGATACCAAATACTGTCCTTCTAGTGTAGCCGTAGTTAGGCCACCACTTCAA
GAACTCTGTAGCACCGCCTACATACCTCGCTCTGCTAATCCTGTTACCAGTGGCTGCTGCCAGTGGCGAT
AAGTCGTGTCTTACCGGGTTGGACTCAAGACGATAGTTACCGGATAAGGCGCAGCGGTCGGGCTGAACGG
GGGGTTCGTGCACACAGCCCAGCTTGGAGCGAACGACCTACACCGAACTGAGATACCTACAGCGTGAGCT
ATGAGAAAGCGCCACGCTTCCCGAAGGGAGAAAGGCGGACAGGTATCCGGTAAGCGGCAGGGTCGGAACA
GGAGAGCGCACGAGGGAGCTTCCAGGGGGAAACGCCTGGTATCTTTATAGTCCTGTCGGGTTTCGCCACC
TCTGACTTGAGCGTCGATTTTTGTGATGCTCGTCAGGGGGGCGGAGCCTATGGAAAAACGCCAGCAACGC
GGCCTTTTTACGGTTCCTGGCCTTTTGCTGGCCTTTTGCTCACATGTTCTTTCCTGCGTTATCCCCTGAT
TCTGTGGATAACCGTATTACCGCCTTTGAGTGAGCTGATACCGCTCGCCGCAGCCGAACGACCGAGCGCA
GCGAGTCAGTGAGCGAGGAAGCGGAAGAGCGCCTGATGCGGTATTTTCTCCTTACGCATCTGTGCGGTAT
TTCACACCGCAATGGTGCACTCTCAGTACAATCTGCTCTGATGCCGCATAGTTAAGCCAGTATACACTCC
GCTATCGCTACGTGACTGGGTCATGGCTGCGCCCCGACACCCGCCAACACCCGCTGACGCGCCCTGACGG
GCTTGTCTGCTCCCGGCATCCGCTTACAGACAAGCTGTGACCGTCTCCGGGAGCTGCATGTGTCAGAGGT
TTTCACCGTCATCACCGAAACGCGCGAGGCAGCTGCGGTAAAGCTCATCAGCGTGGTCGTGAAGCGATTC
ACAGATGTCTGCCTGTTCATCCGCGTCCAGCTCGTTGAGTTTCTCCAGAAGCGTTAATGTCTGGCTTCTG
ATAAAGCGGGCCATGTTAAGGGCGGTTTTTTCCTGTTTGGTCACTGATGCCTCCGTGTAAGGGGGATTTC
TGTTCATGGGGGTAATGATACCGATGAAACGAGAGAGGATGCTCACGATACGGGTTACTGATGATGAACA
TGCCCGGTTACTGGAACGTTGTGAGGGTAAACAACTGGCGGTATGGATGCGGCGGGACCAGAGAAAAATC
ACTCAGGGTCAATGCCAGCGCTTCGTTAATACAGATGTAGGTGTTCCACAGGGTAGCCAGCAGCATCCTG
CGATGCAGATCCGGAACATAATGGTGCAGGGCGCTGACTTCCGCGTTTCCAGACTTTACGAAACACGGAA
ACCGAAGACCATTCATGTTGTTGCTCAGGTCGCAGACGTTTTGCAGCAGCAGTCGCTTCACGTTCGCTCG
CGTATCGGTGATTCATTCTGCTAACCAGTAAGGCAACCCCGCCAGCCTAGCCGGGTCCTCAACGACAGGA
GCACGATCATGCGCACCCGTGGGGCCGCCATGCCGGCGATAATGGCCTGCTTCTCGCCGAAACGTTTGGT
GGCGGGACCAGTGACGAAGGCTTGAGCGAGGGCGTGCAAGATTCCGAATACCGCAAGCGACAGGCCGATC
ATCGTCGCGCTCCAGCGAAAGCGGTCCTCGCCGAAAATGACCCAGAGCGCTGCCGGCACCTGTCCTACGA
GTTGCATGATAAAGAAGACAGTCATAAGTGCGGCGACGATAGTCATGCCCCGCGCCCACCGGAAGGAGCT
GACTGGGTTGAAGGCTCTCAAGGGCATCGGTCGAGATCCCGGTGCCTAATGAGTGAGCT
Features (pLannotate 1.2.2; 23 found; start..end, strand, type, name):
     24..1106    -  CDS            lacI: lac repressor; lacI; The lac repressor binds to the lac operator to inhibit transcription in E. coli. This inhibition can be relieved by adding lactose or isopropyl-β-D-thiogalactopyranoside (IPTG).
   1107..1184    -  promoter       lacI promoter: lacI
   1192..1471    -  CDS            TcR (fragment): tetracycline efflux protein; tet; confers resistance to tetracycline
   1493..1511    +  promoter       T7 promoter: promoter for bacteriophage T7 RNA polymerase
   1512..1536    +  protein_bind   lac operator: The lac repressor binds to the lac operator to inhibit transcription in E. coli. This inhibition can be relieved by adding lactose or isopropyl-β-D-thiogalactopyranoside (IPTG). lac repressor encoded by lacI
   1551..1573    +  RBS            RBS: efficient ribosome binding site from bacteriophage T7 gene 10 (Olins and Rangwala, 1989)
   1592..1615    +  CDS            8xHis: 8xHis affinity tag
   1622..2722    +  CDS            MBP: maltose binding protein from E. coli; malE (mutated); This version of the gene does not encode a signal sequence, so MBP will remain in the cytosol.
   2789..2807    +  CDS            TEV site (fragment): tobacco etch virus (TEV) protease recognition and cleavage site
   2834..2902    +  CDS            Pias2 (fragment): PIAS2_RAT - Also known as Miz1, Piasx. Experimental evidence at protein level: Swiss-Prot protein existence level 1. Functions as an E3-type small ubiquitin-like modifier (SUMO) ligase, stabilizing the interaction between UBE2I and the substrate, and as a SUMO-tethering factor. Plays a crucial role as a transcriptional coregulation in various cellular pathways, including the STAT pathway, the p53 pathway and the steroid hormone signaling pathway. The effects of this transcriptional coregulation, transactivation or silencing may vary depending upon the biological context and PIAS2 isoform studi
   3875..3892    +  CDS            TEV site (fragment): tobacco etch virus (TEV) protease recognition and cleavage site
   3935..3952    +  CDS            9xHis (fragment): 9xHis affinity tag
   3962..4011    +  CDS            SET1 (fragment): solubility-enhancement tag derived from T7 phage gene 10B
   4019..4066    +  terminator     T7 terminator: transcription terminator for bacteriophage T7 RNA polymerase
   4103..4531    +  rep_origin     f1 ori (sequence partly withheld): f1 bacteriophage origin of replication; arrow indicates direction of (+) strand synthesis
   4584..4688    +  promoter       AmpR promoter: bla
   4689..5549    +  CDS            AmpR: β-lactamase; bla; confers resistance to ampicillin, carbenicillin, and related antibiotics
   5720..6308    +  rep_origin     ori: high-copy-number ColE1/pMB1/pBR322/pUC origin of replication
   6494..6633    -  misc_feature   bom: basis of mobility region from pBR322
   6735..6926    -  CDS            rop: Rop protein, which maintains plasmids at low copy number; rop
   6943..7323    +  CDS            YPB1_ECOLX: Protein predicted: Swiss-Prot protein existence level 4. From Escherichia coli.
   7395..7686    -  CDS            TcR (fragment): tetracycline efflux protein; tet; confers resistance to tetracycline
   7701..11      -  protein_bind   CAP binding site (across the origin): CAP binding activates transcription in the presence of cAMP. E. coli catabolite activator protein
