[The description below was written by a language model from this plasmid's Addgene catalogue record and pLannotate feature annotations shown in this document.]
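Description:
polySIM is a bacterial expression plasmid of about 7.7 kb for producing an engineered multivalent protein in E. coli. The catalogue lists the backbone as unknown and the promoter field as "unknown". However, the stated purpose names T7-driven expression, and the annotated sequence shows a pET-like arrangement: a T7 promoter followed by a lac operator and the phage T7 gene 10 ribosome binding site, a T7 terminator downstream, and a lacI gene with its own promoter. Expression would therefore depend on a host that supplies T7 RNA polymerase and would be inducible with IPTG. The plasmid replicates from a ColE1/pBR322-type origin. The bom and rop elements are also present, which fits the low copy number in the record. Selection is by ampicillin through the bla gene. An f1 origin and nonfunctional fragments of a tetracycline resistance gene also remain from the backbone.

The insert, cloned between BamHI and XhoI, encodes ten copies of the SUMO-interacting motif from human PIASx, with (GGS)4 flexible linkers between the copies. The feature table annotates only one short Pias2-matching segment, matched to the rat ortholog, at the start of the roughly 1 kb repeat region. The rest of the repeat array is not individually annotated. Upstream of the insert are an N-terminal 8xHis tag and cytosolic maltose binding protein, which aid solubility and purification. A histidine tag lies at the C-terminal end. Partial TEV protease site annotations flank the polySIM region on both sides, suggesting the tags can be cleaved off after purification. According to the record, part of the plasmid derives from an earlier deposited construct. The associated publication concerns how surface charge modulates phase separation of multidomain proteins, so the purified protein probably serves as a multivalent component in in vitro phase separation studies.
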