Addgene plasmid #221068: polySIM
Purpose: Expression of polySIM protein under T7 promoter
Depositing lab: Michael Rosen. Depositing organization: University of Texas Southwestern Medical Center. Publication: Surface Charge Can Modulate Phase Separation of Multidomain Proteins. Kim J, Qin S, Zhou HX, Rosen MK. J Am Chem Soc. 2024 Feb 7;146(5):3383-3395. doi: 10.1021/jacs.3c12789. Epub 2024 Jan 23. PubMed 38262618.
Backbone
  Vector backbone: Unknown
  Backbone size w/o insert (bp): 6000
  Vector type: Bacterial Expression
Growth in bacteria
  Bacterial resistance: Ampicillin, 100 μg/mL
  Growth temperature: 37°C
  Growth strain: DH5alpha
  Copy number: Low Copy
Gene/Insert
  Gene/Insert name: 10 repeats of SUMO interacting motif (SIM) from PIASx each separated by (GGS)4
  Species: H. sapiens (human)
  Promoter: unknown
  Tag / fusion protein: MBP (N terminal on insert); His (C terminal on insert)
  Cloning method: Restriction Enzyme; 5′ cloning site BamHI (unknown if destroyed); 3′ cloning site XhoI (unknown if destroyed)
  Sequencing primers: 5′ GGTCGTCAGACTGTCGATGAAGCC; 3′ GCTAGTTATTGCTCAGCGG
Resource information
  A portion of this plasmid was derived from a plasmid made by: AddgenePlasmid #126946, Salman Banani
Terms and licenses: Academic/Nonprofit Terms; Industry Terms: Not Available to Industry
How to cite: polySIM was a gift from Michael Rosen (Addgene plasmid # 221068 ; http://n2t.net/addgene:221068 ; RRID:Addgene_221068)
