>Addgene plasmid #221068 | polySIM | depositor partial sequence | sequence record 433088 | Insert
GGATCCGGTGGCTCTTGGGGTGGGAGCAAAGTAGATGTGATCGACTTGACCATCGAAAGCAGCAGCGACG
AAGAAGAAGATCCGCCTGCCAAACGCGGCGGTAGCGGTGGCTCTGGCGGGAGCGGCGGCTCGAAAGTTGA
TGTCATTGACCTTACAATTGAATCTTCGAGCGATGAAGAGGAAGATCCTCCAGCGAAACGTGGCGGCTCG
GGAGGTTCGGGCGGCAGCGGCGGAAGCAAAGTCGATGTAATTGACTTAACGATCGAATCTAGCAGCGATG
AAGAAGAAGATCCACCGGCTAAACGTGGGGGCTCAGGGGGTTCTGGCGGTTCAGGCGGCAGTAAAGTTGA
CGTGATTGACCTCACCATCGAAAGCAGTAGCGACGAGGAAGAAGATCCACCAGCAAAACGCGGAGGGAGC
GGGGGCAGCGGCGGCAGCGGCGGATCTAAAGTGGACGTTATCGATCTGACGATCGAAAGCAGTAGCGATG
AGGAAGAGGACCCGCCGGCGAAACGGGGCGGCTCGGGGGGATCAGGTGGCTCTGGTGGGAGCAAAGTAGA
TGTGATCGACTTGACCATCGAAAGCAGCAGCGACGAAGAAGAAGATCCGCCTGCCAAACGCGGCGGTAGC
GGTGGCTCTGGCGGGAGCGGCGGCTCGAAAGTTGATGTCATTGACCTTACAATTGAATCTTCGAGCGATG
AAGAGGAAGATCCTCCAGCGAAACGTGGCGGCTCGGGAGGTTCGGGCGGCAGCGGCGGAAGCAAAGTCGA
TGTAATTGACTTAACGATCGAATCTAGCAGCGATGAAGAAGAAGATCCACCGGCTAAACGTGGGGGCTCA
GGGGGTTCTGGCGGTTCAGGCGGCAGTAAAGTTGACGTGATTGACCTCACCATCGAAAGCAGTAGCGACG
AGGAAGAAGATCCACCAGCAAAACGCGGAGGGAGCGGGGGCAGCGGCGGCAGCGGCGGATCTAAAGTGGA
CGTTATCGATCTGACGATCGAAAGCAGTAGCGATGAGGAAGAGGACCCGCCGGCGAAACGGGGCGGCTCG
TGCGGGGGCTCACTCGAG
